>Addgene plasmid #121892 | pCF710 | addgene full sequence | sequence record 237472 | Addgene NGS Result
GTCGACGGATCGGGAGATCTCCCGATCCCCTATGGTGCACTCTCAGTACAATCTGCTCTGATGCCGCATA
GTTAAGCCAGTATCTGCTCCCTGCTTGTGTGTTGGAGGTCGCTGAGTAGTGCGCGAGCAAAATTTAAGCT
ACAACAAGGCAAGGCTTGACCGACAATTGCATGAAGAATCTGCTTAGGGTTAGGCGTTTTGCGCTGCTTC
GCGATGTACGGGCCAGATATTGACATTGATTATTGACTAGTTATTAATAGTAATCAATTACGGGGTCATT
AGTTCATAGCCCATATATGGAGTTCCGCGTTACATAACTTACGGTAAATGGCCCGCCTGGCTGACCGCCC
AACGACCCCCGCCCATTGACGTCAATAATGACGTATGTTCCCATAGTAACGCCAATAGGGACTTTCCATT
GACGTCAATGGGTGGAGTATTTACGGTAAACTGCCCACTTGGCAGTACATCAAGTGTATCATATGCCAAG
TACGCCCCCTATTGACGTCAATGACGGTAAATGGCCCGCCTGGCATTATGCCCAGTACATGACCTTATGG
GACTTTCCTACTTGGCAGTACATCTACGTATTAGTCATCGCTATTACCATGGTGATGCGGTTTTGGCAGT
ACATCAATGGGCGTGGATAGCGGTTTGACTCACGGGGATTTCCAAGTCTCCACCCCATTGACGTCAATGG
GAGTTTGTTTTGGCACCAAAATCAACGGGACTTTCCAAAATGTCGTAACAACTCCGCCCCATTGACGCAA
ATGGGCGGTAGGCGTGTACGGTGGGAGGTCTATATAAGCAGCGCGTTTTGCCTGTACTGGGTCTCTCTGG
TTAGACCAGATCTGAGCCTGGGAGCTCTCTGGCTAACTAGGGAACCCACTGCTTAAGCCTCAATAAAGCT
TGCCTTGAGTGCTTCAAGTAGTGTGTGCCCGTCTGTTGTGTGACTCTGGTAACTAGAGATCCCTCAGACC
CTTTTAGTCAGTGTGGAAAATCTCTAGCAGTGGCGCCCGAACAGGGACTTGAAAGCGAAAGGGAAACCAG
AGGAGCTCTCTCGACGCAGGACTCGGCTTGCTGAAGCGCGCACGGCAAGAGGCGAGGGGCGGCGACTGGT
GAGTACGCCAAAAATTTTGACTAGCGGAGGCTAGAAGGAGAGAGATGGGTGCGAGAGCGTCAGTATTAAG
CGGGGGAGAATTAGATCGCGATGGGAAAAAATTCGGTTAAGGCCAGGGGGAAAGAAAAAATATAAATTAA
AACATATAGTATGGGCAAGCAGGGAGCTAGAACGATTCGCAGTTAATCCTGGCCTGTTAGAAACATCAGA
AGGCTGTAGACAAATACTGGGACAGCTACAACCATCCCTTCAGACAGGATCAGAAGAACTTAGATCATTA
TATAATACAGTAGCAACCCTCTATTGTGTGCATCAAAGGATAGAGATAAAAGACACCAAGGAAGCTTTAG
ACAAGATAGAGGAAGAGCAAAACAAAAGTAAGACCACCGCACAGCAAGCGGCCGCTGATCTTCAGACCTG
GAGGAGGAGATATGAGGGACAATTGGAGAAGTGAATTATATAAATATAAAGTAGTAAAAATTGAACCATT
AGGAGTAGCACCCACCAAGGCAAAGAGAAGAGTGGTGCAGAGAGAAAAAAGAGCAGTGGGAATAGGAGCT
TTGTTCCTTGGGTTCTTGGGAGCAGCAGGAAGCACTATGGGCGCAGCGTCAATGACGCTGACGGTACAGG
CCAGACAATTATTGTCTGGTATAGTGCAGCAGCAGAACAATTTGCTGAGGGCTATTGAGGCGCAACAGCA
TCTGTTGCAACTCACAGTCTGGGGCATCAAGCAGCTCCAGGCAAGAATCCTGGCTGTGGAAAGATACCTA
AAGGATCAACAGCTCCTGGGGATTTGGGGTTGCTCTGGAAAACTCATTTGCACCACTGCTGTGCCTTGGA
ATGCTAGTTGGAGTAATAAATCTCTGGAACAGATTTGGAATCACACGACCTGGATGGAGTGGGACAGAGA
AATTAACAATTACACAAGCTTAATACACTCCTTAATTGAAGAATCGCAAAACCAGCAAGAAAAGAATGAA
CAAGAATTATTGGAATTAGATAAATGGGCAAGTTTGTGGAATTGGTTTAACATAACAAATTGGCTGTGGT
ATATAAAATTATTCATAATGATAGTAGGAGGCTTGGTAGGTTTAAGAATAGTTTTTGCTGTACTTTCTAT
AGTGAATAGAGTTAGGCAGGGATATTCACCATTATCGTTTCAGACCCACCTCCCAACCCCGAGGGGACCC
GACAGGCCCGAAGGAATAGAAGAAGAAGGTGGAGAGAGAGACAGAGACAGATCCATTCGATTAGTGAACG
GATCGGCACTGCGTGCGCCAATTCTGCAGACAAATGGCAGTATTCATCCACAATTTTAAAAGAAAAGGGG
GGATTGGGGGGTACAGTGCAGGGGAAAGAATAGTAGACATAATAGCAACAGACATACAAACTAAAGAATT
ACAAAAACAAATTACAAAAATTCAAAATTTTCGGGTTTATTACAGGGACAGCAGAGATCCAGTTTGGTTA
ATTAAGCTAGCTAGGTCTTGAAAGGAGTGGGAATTGGCTCCGGTGCCCGTCAGTGGGCAGAGCGCACATC
GCCCACAGTCCCCGAGAAGTTGGGGGGAGGGGTCGGCAATTGATCCGGTGCCTAGAGAAGGTGGCGCGGG
GTAAACTGGGAAAGTGATGTCGTGTACTGGCTCCGCCTTTTTCCCGAGGGTGGGGGAGAACCGTATATAA
GTGCAGTAGTCGCCGTGAACGTTCTTTTTCGCAACGGGTTTGCCGCCAGAACACAGGTAAGTGCCGTGTG
TGGTTCCCGCGGGCCTGGCCTCTTTACGGGTTATGGCCCTTGCGTGCCTTGAATTACTTCCACTGGCTGC
AGTACGTGATTCTTGATCCCGAGCTTCGGGTTGGAAGTGGGTGGGAGAGTTCGAGGCCTTGCGCTTAAGG
AGCCCCTTCGCCTCGTGCTTGAGTTGAGGCCTGGCCTGGGCGCTGGGGCCGCCGCGTGCGAATCTGGTGG
CACCTTCGCGCCTGTCTCGCTGCTTTCGATAAGTCTCTAGCCATTTAAAATTTTTGATGACCTGCTGCGA
CGCTTTTTTTCTGGCAAGATAGTCTTGTAAATGCGGGCCAAGATCTGCACACTGGTATTTCGGTTTTTGG
GGCCGCGGGCGGCGACGGGGCCCGTGCGTCCCAGCGCACATGTTCGGCGAGGCGGGGCCTGCGAGCGCGG
CCACCGAGAATCGGACGGGGGTAGTCTCAAGCTGGCCGGCCTGCTCTGGTGCCTGGCCTCGCGCCGCCGT
GTATCGCCCCGCCCTGGGCGGCAAGGCTGGCCCGGTCGGCACCAGTTGCGTGAGCGGAAAGATGGCCGCT
TCCCGGCCCTGCTGCAGGGAGCTCAAAATGGAGGACGCGGCGCTCGGGAGAGCGGGCGGGTGAGTCACCC
ACACAAAGGAAAAGGGCCTTTCCGTCCTCAGCCGTCGCTTCATGTGACTCCACGGAGTACCGGGCGCCGT
CCAGGCACCTCGATTAGTTCTCGAGCTTTTGGAGTACGTCGTCTTTAGGTTGGGGGGAGGGGTTTTATGC
GATGGAGTTTCCCCACACTGAGTGGGTGGAGACTGAAGTTAGGCCAGCTTGGCACTTGATGTAATTCTCC
TTGGAATTTGCCCTTTTTGAGTTTGGATCTTGGTTCATTCTCAAGCCTCAGACAGTGGTTCAAAGTTTTT
TTCTTCCATTTCAGGTGTCGTGAACCGGTGCCACCATGGCCAGCTCAACAGACATGTGGATCGAGCGGAC
GGCTGATATTTCCTGGGAATCAGACGCCGAGATCACTGGGAGTTCAGAGAGAGTAGATGTTAGATTGGAC
GACGATGGTAATTTTCAACTGATGAACGACCCAGGGGCACCCTGGAAAGGAGGGGGGGGTAGCGGTGGTG
GCGGAGGGGTCCTTTGGGATACTCCGAGTCCTAAGGAATATAAGAAGGGTGATACTACGACTGGGGTCTA
CAGAATTATGACCCGAGGGTTGCTGGGATCATATCAGGCGGGAGCCGGTGTTATGGTGGAAGGCGTTTTC
CACACCTTGTGGCATACAACGAAGGGAGCCGCTCTGATGTCTGGAGAAGGCAGACTCGATCCGTATTGGG
GCTCTGTAAAAGAGGACCGCCTCTGCTACGGAGGTCCGTGGAAACTTCAACATAAGTGGAATGGACAGGA
TGAGGTGCAAATGATAGTAGTTGAGCCCGGCAAGAACGTGAAAAACGTGCAAACTAAGCCAGGCGTTTTC
AAGACACCTGAAGGAGAGATTGGCGCAGTCACCCTCGACTTTCCGACGGGAACGAGCGGTTCACCGATAG
TTGATAAGAACGGGGACGTGATTGGGTTGTATGGCAATGGAGTCATCATGCCTAACGGGTCATATATCTC
CGCTATAGTACAGGGTGAACGAATGGATGAGCCAATTCCTGCGGGTTTTGAACCGGAGATGCTCACTAGT
GATTACAAAGATGACGATGACAAAGACTACAAGGATGATGATGATAAGGGATCCGAATCCGGCAGTGGAG
CCACGAACTTCTCTCTGTTAAAGCAAGCAGGAGACGTGGAAGAAAACCCCGGTCCTATGTCTGAACTCAT
CAAGGAGAACATGCACATGAAACTCTACATGGAGGGGACCGTAGACAATCATCACTTCAAGTGTACAAGT
GAAGGGGAGGGGAAGCCTTACGAAGGGACTCAAACTATGAGAATTAAGGTTGTCGAGGGCGGCCCCCTTC
CCTTTGCGTTTGACATCCTCGCCACCAGTTTCTTGTATGGTTCCAAGACGTTTATAAATCATACACAGGG
AATACCTGACTTCTTTAAACAAAGTTTTCCAGAGGGTTTCACATGGGAAAGGGTTACCACTTATGAGGAT
GGCGGAGTACTCACCGCTACCCAAGATACATCTCTGCAAGATGGTTGCCTGATTTACAATGTAAAAATCC
GAGGAGTTAACTTTACATCCAATGGTCCTGTTATGCAGAAAAAGACATTGGGGTGGGAAGCATTTACAGA
AACGCTCTACCCCGCCGACGGGGGCTTGGAGGGCCGCAATGACATGGCTCTCAAATTGGTAGGTGGTAGT
CATCTTATCGCGAACGCGAAAACTACCTACCGATCCAAGAAGCCCGCTAAAAATCTCAAAATGCCGGTCT
ATTACGTGGACTACAGACTGGAACGCAAGGAAGCTAACAACGAGACATACGTTGAGCAACATGAAGTGGC
CGTGGCCAGATATTGCGATCTGCCGAGTAAGCTCGGGCACAAATTGAACTAAACGCGTTAAGTCGACAAT
CAACCTCTGGATTACAAAATTTGTGAAAGATTGACTGGTATTCTTAACTATGTTGCTCCTTTTACGCTAT
GTGGATACGCTGCTTTAATGCCTTTGTATCATGCTATTGCTTCCCGTATGGCTTTCATTTTCTCCTCCTT
GTATAAATCCTGGTTGCTGTCTCTTTATGAGGAGTTGTGGCCCGTTGTCAGGCAACGTGGCGTGGTGTGC
ACTGTGTTTGCTGACGCAACCCCCACTGGTTGGGGCATTGCCACCACCTGTCAGCTCCTTTCCGGGACTT
TCGCTTTCCCCCTCCCTATTGCCACGGCGGAACTCATCGCCGCCTGCCTTGCCCGCTGCTGGACAGGGGC
TCGGCTGTTGGGCACTGACAATTCCGTGGTGTTGTCGGGGAAATCATCGTCCTTTCCTTGGCTGCTCGCC
TGTGTTGCCACCTGGATTCTGCGCGGGACGTCCTTCTGCTACGTCCCTTCGGCCCTCAATCCAGCGGACC
TTCCTTCCCGCGGCCTGCTGCCGGCTCTGCGGCCTCTTCCGCGTCTTCGCCTTCGCCCTCAGACGAGTCG
GATCTCCCTTTGGGCCGCCTCCCCGCGTCGACTTTAAGACCAATGACTTACAAGGCAGCTGTAGATCTTA
GCCACTTTTTAAAAGAAAAGGGGGGACTGGAAGGGCTAATTCACTCCCAACGAAGACAAGATCTGCTTTT
TGCTTGTACTGGGTCTCTCTGGTTAGACCAGATCTGAGCCTGGGAGCTCTCTGGCTAACTAGGGAACCCA
CTGCTTAAGCCTCAATAAAGCTTGCCTTGAGTGCTTCAAGTAGTGTGTGCCCGTCTGTTGTGTGACTCTG
GTAACTAGAGATCCCTCAGACCCTTTTAGTCAGTGTGGAAAATCTCTAGCAGGGCCCGTTTAAACCCGCT
GATCAGCCTCGACTGTGCCTTCTAGTTGCCAGCCATCTGTTGTTTGCCCCTCCCCCGTGCCTTCCTTGAC
CCTGGAAGGTGCCACTCCCACTGTCCTTTCCTAATAAAATGAGGAAATTGCATCGCATTGTCTGAGTAGG
TGTCATTCTATTCTGGGGGGTGGGGTGGGGCAGGACAGCAAGGGGGAGGATTGGGAAGACAATAGCAGGC
ATGCTGGGGATGCGGTGGGCTCTATGGCTTCTGAGGCGGAAAGAACCAGCTGGGGCTCTAGGGGGTATCC
CC
[124 nt withheld, positions 6583-6706]
C
[91 nt withheld, positions 6708-6798]
A
[49 nt withheld, positions 6800-6848]
CCTTTGACGTTGGAGTCCACGTTCTTT
[37 nt withheld, positions 6876-6912]
ACCCTATCTCGGTCTATTCTTTTGATTTATAAGGGATTTTGCCGATTTCGGCCTATTGGTTAAAAAATGA
GCTGATTTAACAAAAATTTAACGCGAATTAATTCTGTGGAATGTGTGTCAGTTAGGGTGTGGAAAGTCCC
CAGGCTCCCCAGCAGGCAGAAGTATGCAAAGCATGCATCTCAATTAGTCAGCAACCAGGTGTGGAAAGTC
CCCAGGCTCCCCAGCAGGCAGAAGTATGCAAAGCATGCATCTCAATTAGTCAGCAACCATAGTCCCGCCC
CTAACTCCGCCCATCCCGCCCCTAACTCCGCCCAGTTCCGCCCATTCTCCGCCCCATGGCTGACTAATTT
TTTTTATTTATGCAGAGGCCGAGGCCGCCTCTGCCTCTGAGCTATTCCAGAAGTAGTGAGGAGGCTTTTT
TGGAGGCCTAGGCTTTTGCAAAAAGCTCCCGGGAGCTTGTATATCCATTTTCGGATCTGATCAGCACGTG
TTGACAATTAATCATCGGCATAGTATATCGGCATAGTATAATACGACAAGGTGAGGAACTAAACCATGGC
CAAGTTGACCAGTGCCGTTCCGGTGCTCACCGCGCGCGACGTCGCCGGAGCGGTCGAGTTCTGGACCGAC
CGGCTCGGGTTCTCCCGGGACTTCGTGGAGGACGACTTCGCCGGTGTGGTCCGGGACGACGTGACCCTGT
TCATCAGCGCGGTCCAGGACCAGGTGGTGCCGGACAACACCCTGGCCTGGGTGTGGGTGCGCGGCCTGGA
CGAGCTGTACGCCGAGTGGTCGGAGGTCGTGTCCACGAACTTCCGGGACGCCTCCGGGCCGGCCATGACC
GAGATCGGCGAGCAGCCGTGGGGGCGGGAGTTCGCCCTGCGCGACCCGGCCGGCAACTGCGTGCACTTCG
TGGCCGAGGAGCAGGACTGACACGTGCTACGAGATTTCGATTCCACCGCCGCCTTCTATGAAAGGTTGGG
CTTCGGAATCGTTTTCCGGGACGCCGGCTGGATGATCCTCCAGCGCGGGGATCTCATGCTGGAGTTCTTC
GCCCACCCCAACTTGTTTATTGCAGCTTATAATGGTTACAAATAAAGCAATAGCATCACAAATTTCACAA
ATAAAGCATTTTTTTCACTGCATTCTAGTTGTGGTTTGTCCAAACTCATCAATGTATCTTATCATGTCTG
TATACCGTCGACCTCTAGCTAGAGCTTGGCGTAATCATGGTCATAGCTGTTTCCTGTGTGAAATTGTTAT
CCGCTCACAATTCCACACAACATACGAGCCGGAAGCATAAAGTGTAAAGCCTGGGGTGCCTAATGAGTGA
GCTAACTCACATTAATTGCGTTGCGCTCACTGCCCGCTTTCCAGTCGGGAAACCTGTCGTGCCAGCTGCA
TTAATGAATCGGCCAACGCGCGGGGAGAGGCGGTTTGCGTATTGGGCGCTCTTCCGCTTCCTCGCTCACT
GACTCGCTGCGCTCGGTCGTTCGGCTGCGGCGAGCGGTATCAGCTCACTCAAAGGCGGTAATACGGTTAT
CCACAGAATCAGGGGATAACGCAGGAAAGAACATGTGAGCAAAAGGCCAGCAAAAGGCCAGGAACCGTAA
AAAGGCCGCGTTGCTGGCGTTTTTCCATAGGCTCCGCCCCCCTGACGAGCATCACAAAAATCGACGCTCA
AGTCAGAGGTGGCGAAACCCGACAGGACTATAAAGATACCAGGCGTTTCCCCCTGGAAGCTCCCTCGTGC
GCTCTCCTGTTCCGACCCTGCCGCTTACCGGATACCTGTCCGCCTTTCTCCCTTCGGGAAGCGTGGCGCT
TTCTCATAGCTCACGCTGTAGGTATCTCAGTTCGGTGTAGGTCGTTCGCTCCAAGCTGGGCTGTGTGCAC
GAACCCCCCGTTCAGCCCGACCGCTGCGCCTTATCCGGTAACTATCGTCTTGAGTCCAACCCGGTAAGAC
ACGACTTATCGCCACTGGCAGCAGCCACTGGTAACAGGATTAGCAGAGCGAGGTATGTAGGCGGTGCTAC
AGAGTTCTTGAAGTGGTGGCCTAACTACGGCTACACTAGAAGAACAGTATTTGGTATCTGCGCTCTGCTG
AAGCCAGTTACCTTCGGAAAAAGAGTTGGTAGCTCTTGATCCGGCAAACAAACCACCGCTGGTAGCGGTG
GTTTTTTTGTTTGCAAGCAGCAGATTACGCGCAGAAAAAAAGGATCTCAAGAAGATCCTTTGATCTTTTC
TACGGGGTCTGACGCTCAGTGGAACGAAAACTCACGTTAAGGGATTTTGGTCATGAGATTATCAAAAAGG
ATCTTCACCTAGATCCTTTTAAATTAAAAATGAAGTTTTAAATCAATCTAAAGTATATATGAGTAAACTT
GGTCTGACAGTTACCAATGCTTAATCAGTGAGGCACCTATCTCAGCGATCTGTCTATTTCGTTCATCCAT
AGTTGCCTGACTCCCCGTCGTGTAGATAACTACGATACGGGAGGGCTTACCATCTGGCCCCAGTGCTGCA
ATGATACCGCGAGACCCACGCTCACCGGCTCCAGATTTATCAGCAATAAACCAGCCAGCCGGAAGGGCCG
AGCGCAGAAGTGGTCCTGCAACTTTATCCGCCTCCATCCAGTCTATTAATTGTTGCCGGGAAGCTAGAGT
AAGTAGTTCGCCAGTTAATAGTTTGCGCAACGTTGTTGCCATTGCTACAGGCATCGTGGTGTCACGCTCG
TCGTTTGGTATGGCTTCATTCAGCTCCGGTTCCCAACGATCAAGGCGAGTTACATGATCCCCCATGTTGT
GCAAAAAAGCGGTTAGCTCCTTCGGTCCTCCGATCGTTGTCAGAAGTAAGTTGGCCGCAGTGTTATCACT
CATGGTTATGGCAGCACTGCATAATTCTCTTACTGTCATGCCATCCGTAAGATGCTTTTCTGTGACTGGT
GAGTACTCAACCAAGTCATTCTGAGAATAGTGTATGCGGCGACCGAGTTGCTCTTGCCCGGCGTCAATAC
GGGATAATACCGCGCCACATAGCAGAACTTTAAAAGTGCTCATCATTGGAAAACGTTCTTCGGGGCGAAA
ACTCTCAAGGATCTTACCGCTGTTGAGATCCAGTTCGATGTAACCCACTCGTGCACCCAACTGATCTTCA
GCATCTTTTACTTTCACCAGCGTTTCTGGGTGAGCAAAAACAGGAAGGCAAAATGCCGCAAAAAAGGGAA
TAAGGGCGACACGGAAATGTTGAATACTCATACTCTTCCTTTTTCAATATTATTGAAGCATTTATCAGGG
TTATTGTCTCATGAGCGGATACATATTTGAATGTATTTAGAAAAATAAACAAATAGGGGTTCCGCGCACA
TTTCCCCGAAAAGTGCCACCTGAC
Features (pLannotate 1.2.2; 36 found; start..end, strand, type, name):
     31..83      -  misc_feature   bom (fragment): basis of mobility region from pBR322
    232..611     +  enhancer       CMV enhancer: human cytomegalovirus immediate early enhancer
    612..811     +  promoter       CMV promoter: human cytomegalovirus (CMV) immediate early promoter
    829..1009    +  LTR            5' LTR (truncated): truncated 5' long terminal repeat (LTR) from HIV-1
   1056..1181    +  misc_feature   HIV-1 Ψ: packaging signal of human immunodeficiency virus type 1
   1165..1528    +  CDS            HIV-1 gag (fragment): gag protein from human immunodeficiency virus 1; gag
   1674..1907    +  misc_feature   RRE: The Rev response element (RRE) of HIV-1 allows for Rev-dependent mRNA export from the nucleus to the cytoplasm.
   2284..2384    +  CDS            Rev (fragment): human immunodeficiency virus 1 (HIV-1) Rev protein; rev; enhances nuclear export of unspliced and incompletely spliced viral mRNAs
   2434..2551    +  misc_feature   cPPT/CTS: central polypurine tract and central termination sequence of HIV-1
   2601..2619    +  CDS            small t antigen (fragment): SV40 (simian virus 40) small t antigen
   2645..2856    +  promoter       EF-1α core promoter: core promoter for human elongation factor EF-1α
   2857..2965    +  intron         EF-1α intron A (fragment): intron upstream of the start codon of human EF-1α
   3591..3794    +  intron         EF-1α intron A: truncated intron upstream of the start codon of human EF-1α
   3663..4544    +  CDS            GP1 (fragment): POLG_WNV9 - Experimental evidence at protein level: Swiss-Prot protein existence level 1. [RNA-directed RNA polymerase NS5]: Replicates the viral (+) and (-) genome, and performs the capping of genomes in the cytoplasm (PubMed:19850911). NS5 methylates viral RNA cap at guanine N-7 and ribose 2'-O positions (PubMed:19850911, PubMed:20685660). Besides its role in RNA genome replication, also prevents the establishment of cellular antiviral state by blocking the interferon-alpha/beta (IFN- alpha/beta) signaling pathway (PubMed:20106931). Inhibits host JAK1 and TYK2 phosphorylation, thereby preven
   4551..4567    +  CDS            5xFLAG (fragment): five tandem FLAG® epitope tags
   4578..4599    +  CDS            2xFLAG (fragment): two tandem FLAG® epitope tags
   4620..4676    +  CDS            P2A: 2A peptide from porcine teschovirus-1 polyprotein Eukaryotic ribosomes fail to insert a peptide bond between the Gly and Pro residues, yielding separate polypeptides.
   4677..5369    +  CDS            TagBFP: TagBFP is a basic (constitutively fluorescent) blue fluorescent protein published in 2008, derived from Entacmaea quadricolor. It is reported to be a very rapidly-maturing monomer with very low acid sensitivity.
   5388..5976    +  misc_feature   WPRE: woodchuck hepatitis virus posttranscriptional regulatory element
   6027..6046    +  misc_feature   cPPT/CTS (fragment): central polypurine tract and central termination sequence of HIV-1
   6048..6281    +  LTR            3' LTR (ΔU3): self-inactivating 3' long terminal repeat (LTR) from HIV-1
   6313..6537    +  polyA_signal   bGH poly(A) signal: bovine growth hormone polyadenylation signal
   6541..6562    +  promoter       SV40 promoter (fragment): SV40 enhancer and early promoter
   6583..7011    +  rep_origin     f1 ori (sequence partly withheld): f1 bacteriophage origin of replication; arrow indicates direction of (+) strand synthesis
   7025..7354    +  promoter       SV40 promoter: SV40 enhancer and early promoter
   7402..7449    +  promoter       EM7 promoter: synthetic bacterial promoter&nbsp
   7468..7842    +  CDS            BleoR: antibiotic-binding protein; Sh ble from Streptoalloteichus hindustanus; confers resistance to bleomycin, phleomycin, and Zeocin™
   7852..7977    +  CDS            ble (fragment): BLE_KLEPN - Experimental evidence at protein level: Swiss-Prot protein existence level 1. Binding protein with a strong affinity to the bleomycin family of antibiotics. Binds to CL990; an antimitotic-antibiotic compound. From Klebsiella pneumoniae.
   7972..8093    +  polyA_signal   SV40 poly(A) signal: SV40 polyadenylation signal
   8166..8182    -  protein_bind   lac operator: The lac repressor binds to the lac operator to inhibit transcription in E. coli. This inhibition can be relieved by adding lactose or isopropyl-β-D-thiogalactopyranoside (IPTG). lac repressor encoded by lacI
   8190..8220    -  promoter       lac promoter: promoter for the E. coli lac operon
   8235..8256    -  protein_bind   CAP binding site: CAP binding activates transcription in the presence of cAMP. E. coli catabolite activator protein
   8269..8361    -  CDS            lacI (fragment): lac repressor; lacI; The lac repressor binds to the lac operator to inhibit transcription in E. coli. This inhibition can be relieved by adding lactose or isopropyl-β-D-thiogalactopyranoside (IPTG).
   8544..9132    -  rep_origin     ori: high-copy-number ColE1/pMB1/pBR322/pUC origin of replication
   9303..10163   -  CDS            AmpR: β-lactamase; bla; confers resistance to ampicillin, carbenicillin, and related antibiotics
  10164..10268   -  promoter       AmpR promoter: bla
