[The description below was written by a language model from this plasmid's Addgene catalogue record and pLannotate feature annotations shown in this document.]
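Description:
pCF710 is a third-generation-style, self-inactivating HIV-1 lentiviral transfer plasmid of about 10.3 kb, built on a pEF1a backbone, that expresses a West Nile virus (WNV) protease together with the blue fluorescent protein mTagBFP2. In bacteria it replicates from a high-copy ColE1/pUC origin and is selected with ampicillin through the bla gene. An f1 origin is also present. Outside the viral region, an SV40 promoter/EM7 promoter–BleoR–SV40 poly(A) cassette provides bleomycin/Zeocin resistance in both mammalian cells and E. coli. Because it lies beyond the 3' LTR, this marker would not be packaged into virus.

Viral genomic RNA is produced from a CMV enhancer/promoter fused to a truncated 5' LTR. This is followed by the Ψ packaging signal with a partial gag sequence, the RRE for Rev-dependent nuclear export, and the cPPT/CTS. The RNA ends at a ΔU3 3' LTR backed by a bGH polyadenylation signal.

The internal expression unit uses the EF-1α core promoter with intron A sequence to drive an open reading frame that matches the WNV polyprotein. The automated annotation text describes NS5 functions, but that text is generic to the polyprotein entry, and the catalogue identifies the insert as the viral protease. The record does not state the exact domain boundaries. The protease is followed by FLAG epitope repeats, a P2A ribosomal-skipping peptide and the TagBFP-family reporter, so the tagged protease and the blue marker are made as separate proteins from one transcript. A WPRE enhances expression.

The associated publication concerns circularly permuted Cas9 scaffolds, so a role as a protease source for protease-responsive Cas9 variants is plausible, with BFP marking transduced cells. The record itself does not spell this out.
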