Addgene plasmid #121892: pCF710
Purpose: EF1a-WNV-protease-mTagBFP2
Depositing lab: David Savage. Depositing organization: University of California, Berkeley. Publication: CRISPR-Cas9 Circular Permutants as Programmable Scaffolds for Genome Modification. Oakes BL, Fellmann C, Rishi H, Taylor KL, Ren SM, Nadler DC, Yokoo R, Arkin AP, Doudna JA, Savage DF. Cell. 2019 Jan 10;176(1-2):254-267.e16. doi: 10.1016/j.cell.2018.11.052. PubMed 30633905.
Backbone
  Vector backbone: pEF1a
  Backbone size w/o insert (bp): 10296
  Vector type: Lentiviral
  Promoter: EF1a core promoter
  Selectable markers: bleoR gene: antibiotic binding protein
Growth in bacteria
  Bacterial resistance: Ampicillin, 100 μg/mL
  Growth temperature: 37°C
  Growth strain: NEB Stable
  Growth instructions: another resistance
  Copy number: High Copy
Gene/Insert
  Cloning method: Unknown
Terms and licenses: Academic/Nonprofit Terms; Industry Terms: Not Available to Industry
How to cite: pCF710 was a gift from David Savage (Addgene plasmid # 121892 ; http://n2t.net/addgene:121892 ; RRID:Addgene_121892)
